>Addgene plasmid #127703 | pSH88 | addgene full sequence | sequence record 248134 | Addgene NGS Result
ATAGATTTAGTGTGGATTTAACCGAAAAATGCAGATCTTTTAAAAATTTAAACCAGTGTTTTGTTGCCTT
ATTTGCGAAAAAAAATTGTGATATTTCGAGTATTGCTGCAATTTGATTAGTAAAATGTTAGGATATAAGT
ATTTAAAAAGTATAATTGGTTGAATTTCCTTTTTCATCACCGACTTCCAAAAATATAGAGATACTGAGTT
TTCACCATTTTTTGAATGTAAATAAAAACATTTTGAACACTTGTGCTGGGATTCAATCCAAATACATTCA
CTGTCATTTAATATTATTATATATCAAAATAAAACGCATAACTTTTTCTGTTTTTTTTTAAATTTTTTCA
AAATGTAGGTTTGGTAAGTTAAGGTAAGGTTAGGCAATGTAGGTAAACACGAGATGATACTCCACGTTGA
AAATTGTTTTCATAAATACAGTTTAGATTGAACTGAAGGATTTTATCGTCTAATAGAATATAATTTTTTA
GTTCAAGATTTAGGATTTGTTTTCACTTTTTTTTAGATTCAAGACATATATCTCGCAAAATGAGTTTTGT
CTTTGAGCCATCTTGTCATCATAGCACATTGAATTTTGTTGTTCGCAAGACGGAATATATGTTCCCAGCT
GCAAATTTTGTGTCGGATATTTCTTCTTTAGCGAAAGGCGTTAAAAACCAAAAATAGTCGAAGCGTTTGA
TATGTGTCCCGTTGGTTTTTCGTGTCCATCTATTCTGTTTCGAGTACACATGTTGCGACGCGGCACTGAT
GAAAAAGTGAAAGAGCTAGTGTCACACACAAACACAAAGTATGCTCATGTGAGTGTGTAGATATGTGTAG
ATGTATGTCCTGAAGGAATAAAAAGACTTTTTGAAGCTACATTTTAAACAAAAAAAGACAGAAACATGAA
GCACAACTCTCTATTCTGTCGAACGGCGTGTGCAACTCACGCACACCCAAAAATATGAAATATAACATTC
GCACCAACAAAGCGCGAATATCAATGAATCTCGAGGGAACGATGGCTGCCTGCCGGCGCGTGTTGCTCTT
CTGTCATTGGGATAACTGGCGGGTCTGTTGGGTCCGTCCTTTAGACCATTTGACTACACTGCCCTGCATA
TGTGTGAAACGTCGTCGTTGCTGTTGGGAGCTGTCTGTGTGTATGTGTGTGTGTGTGAGTATGGAGCAGT
AAAAAGCTGCCGATACGAGAAGCGCCGCCCCGGACGGACGGCGATGGCGCATCGCCAAATGTGTCATTTT
AGTTGTCTTCACGAACCAGGGCGCGCCTCTAGAGGATCCCCGGGATTGGCCAAAGGACCCAAAGGTATGT
TTCGAATGATACTAACATAACATAGAACATTTTCAGGAGGACCCTTGGCTAGCGTCGACGGTACCGGTAG
GTACAAAAAAGCAGGCTTAATGTCCAAAGGAGAAGAACTGTTTACCGGTGTTGTGCCAATTTTGGTTGAA
CTCGATGGTGATGTCAACGGACATAAGTTCTCAGTGAGAGGCGAAGGAGAAGGTGACGCCACCATTGGAA
AATTGACTCTTAAATTCATCTGTACTACTGGTAAACTTCCTGTACCATGGCCGACTCTCGTAACAACGCT
TACGTACGGAGTTCAGTGCTTTTCGAGATACCCAGACCATATGAAAAGACATGACTTTTTTAAGTCGGCT
ATGCCTGAAGGTTACGTGCAAGAAAGAACAATTTCGTTCAAAGATGATGGAAAATATAAAACTAGAGCAG
TTGTTAAATTTGAAGGAGATACTTTGGTTAACCGCATTGAACTGAAAGGAACAGATTTTAAAGAAGATGG
TAATATTCTTGGACACAAACTCGAATACAATTTTAATAGTCATAACGTATACATCACTGCTGATAAGCAA
AAGAACGGAATTAAAGCGAATTTCACAGTACGCCATAATGTAGAAGATGGCAGTGTTCAACTTGCCGACC
ATTACCAACAAAACACCCCTATTGGAGACGGTCCGGTACTTCTTCCTGATAATCACTACCTCTCAACACA
AACAGTCCTGAGCAAAGATCCAAATGAAAAATACCCAGCTTTCTTGTACAAAGTGGGTGATATCTGAGCT
CCGCATCGGCCGCTGTCATCAGATCGCCATCTCGCGCCCGTGCCTCTGACTTCTAAGTCCAATTACTCTT
CAACATCCCTACATGCTCTTTCTCCCTGTGCTCCCACCCCCTATTTTTGTTATTATCAAAAAACTTCTCT
TAATTTCTTTGTTTTTTAGCTTCTTTTAAGTCACCTCTAACAATGAAATTGTGTAGATTCAAAAATAGAA
TTAATTCGTAATAAAAAGTCGAAAAAAATTGTGCTCCCTCCCCCCATTAATAATAATTCTATCCCAAAAT
CTACACAATGTTCTGTGTACACTTCTTATGTTTTTTACTTCTGATAAATTTTTTTGAAACATCATAGAAA
AAACCGCACACAAAATACCTTATCATATGTTACGTTTCAGTTTATGACCGCAATTTTTATTTCTTCGCAC
GTCTGGGCCTCTCATGACGTCAAATCATGCTCATCGTGAAAAAGTTTTGGAGTATTTTTGGAATTTTTCA
ATCAAGTGAAAGTTTATGAAATTAATTTTCCTGCTTTTGCTTTTTGGGGTTTCCCCTATTGTTTGTCAAG
ATTTCGAGGACGGCGTTTTTCTTGCTAAAATCACAAGTATTGATGAGCACGATGCAAGAAAGATCGGAAG
AAGGTTTGGGTTTGAGGCTCAGTGGAAGGTGAGTAGAAGTTGATAATTTGAAAGTGGAGTAGTGTCTATG
GGGTTTTTGCCTTAAATGACAGAATACATTCCCAATATACCAAACATAACTGTTTCCAACTTTATTATAC
ATAGTTGATAATTCACTGGCCGTCGTTTTACAACGTCGTGACTGGGAAAACCCTGGCGTTACCCAACTTA
ATCGCCTTGCAGCACATCCCCCTTTCGCCAGCTGGCGTAATAGCGAAGAGGCCCGCACCGATCGCCCTTC
CCAACAGTTGCGCAGCCTGAATGGCGAATGGCGCCTGATGCGGTATTTTCTCCTTACGCATCTGTGCGGT
ATTTCACACCGCATATGGTGCACTCTCAGTGCAATCTGCTCTGATGCCGCATAGTTAAGCCAGCCCCGAC
ACCCGCCAACACCCGCTGACGCGCCCTGACGGGCTTGTCTGCTCCCGGCATCCGCTTACAGACAAGCTGT
GACCGTCTCCGGGAGCTGCATGTGTCAGAGGTTTTCACCGTCATCACCGAAACGCGCGAGACGAAAGGGC
CTCGTGATACGCCTATTTTTATAGGTTAATGTCATGATAATAATGGTTTCTTAGACGTCAGGTGGCACTT
TTCGGGGAAATGTGCGCGGAACCCCTATTTGTTTATTTTTCTAAATACATTCAAATATGTATCCGCTCAT
GAGACAATAACCCTGATAAATGCTTCAATAATATTGAAAAAGGAAGAGTATGAGTATTCAACATTTCCGT
GTCGCCCTTATTCCCTTTTTTGCGGCATTTTGCCTTCCTGTTTTTGCTCACCCAGAAACGCTGGTGAAAG
TAAAAGATGCTGAAGATCAGTTGGGTGCACGAGTGGGTTACATCGAACTGGATCTCAACAGCGGTAAGAT
CCTTGAGAGTTTTCGCCCCGAAGAACGTTTTCCAATGATGAGCACTTTTAAAGTTCTGCTATGTGGCGCG
GTATTATCCCGTATTGACGCCGGGCAAGAGCAACTCGGTCGCCGCATACACTATTCTCAGAATGACTTGG
TTGAGTACTCACCAGTCACAGAAAAGCATCTTACGGATGGCATGACAGTAAGAGAATTATGCAGTGCTGC
CATAACCATGAGTGATAACACTGCGGCCAACTTACTTCTGACAACGATCGGAGGACCGAAGGAGCTAACC
GCTTTTTTGCACAACATGGGGGATCATGTAACTCGCCTTGATCGTTGGGAACCGGAGCTGAATGAAGCCA
TACCAAACGACGAGCGTGACACCACGATGCCTGTAGCAATGGCAACAACGTTGCGCAAACTATTAACTGG
CGAACTACTTACTCTAGCTTCCCGGCAACAATTAATAGACTGGATGGAGGCGGATAAAGTTGCAGGACCA
CTTCTGCGCTCGGCCCTTCCGGCTGGCTGGTTTATTGCTGATAAATCTGGAGCCGGTGAGCGTGGGTCTC
GCGGTATCATTGCAGCACTGGGGTCAGATGGTAAGCCCTCCCGTATCGTAGTTATCTACACGACGGGGAG
TCAGGCAACTATGGATGAACGAAATAGACAGATCGCTGAGATAGGTGCCTCACTGATTAAGCATTGGTAA
CTGTCAGACCAAGTTTACTCATATATACTTTAGATTGATTTAAAACTTCATTTTTAATTTAAAAGGATCT
AGGTGAAGATCCTTTTTGATAATCTCATGACCAAAATCCCTTAACGTGAGTTTTCGTTCCACTGAGCGTC
AGACCCCGTAGAAAAGATCAAAGGATCTTCTTGAGATCCTTTTTTTCTGCGCGTAATCTGCTGCTTGCAA
ACAAAAAAACCACCGCTACCAGCGGTGGTTTGTTTGCCGGATCAAGAGCTACCAACTCTTTTTCCGAAGG
TAACTGGCTTCAGCAGAGCGCAGATACCAAATACTGTTCTTCTAGTGTAGCCGTAGTTAGGCCACCACTT
CAAGAACTCTGTAGCACCGCCTACATACCTCGCTCTGCTAATCCTGTTACCAGTGGCTGCTGCCAGTGGC
GATAAGTCGTGTCTTACCGGGTTGGACTCAAGACGATAGTTACCGGATAAGGCGCAGCGGTCGGGCTGAA
CGGGGGGTTCGTGCACACAGCCCAGCTTGGAGCGAACGACCTACACCGAACTGAGATACCTACAGCGTGA
GCTATGAGAAAGCGCCACGCTTCCCGAAGGGAGAAAGGCGGACAGGTATCCGGTAAGCGGCAGGGTCGGA
ACAGGAGAGCGCACGAGGGAGCTTCCAGGGGGAAACGCCTGGTATCTTTATAGTCCTGTCGGGTTTCGCC
ACCTCTGACTTGAGCGTCGATTTTTGTGATGCTCGTCAGGGGGGCGGAGCCTATGGAAAAACGCCAGCAA
CGCGGCCTTTTTACGGTTCCTGGTCTTTTGCTGGCCTTTTGCTCACATGTTCTTTCCTGCGTTATCCCCT
GATTCTGTGGATAACCGTATTACCGCCTTTGAGTGAGCTGATACCAGCGGATAACAATTTCACACAGGAA
ACAGCTATGACCATGATTACGCCAAGCTATCAACTTTCCAAGCTTGCATGCCGAGGTCGACATTCTTGGA
ATTTCGCGTTTTCCATTTTCCGTTGTTTTTTCATTTTATAAAAGTTTCAGCACCTACATTTTTCAATATT
TCTTCAATGGAGAATAAATCAGTTGAATCAGTTGAAAAACAAAGTCAGAGCTGTGGAAGTCGAAATTTAA
GAGCTTTTTTTTTAATTTTTTATAGTTGTTGTAAAGCTTATTAGTATACCGCACCTACTGTTAATATGAA
CGATCAAATGTTACTCTTCCTTTTTCATTAAAAAAAACTTTCAGTTTGCCCCGCCGGTGCGATTCCTTAT
AAGATGCCACAAGTTTTGTTATGCGACCCGACAATTGTTAATATCTGTCCATACGACTATAAGGTTTGGT
TTTATTCGCATTTTATTGTTTTGTTTTTGGATCAACTCTATCAAAAAAACAATATTCGTTCATGATACTA
ATGACTAATGAGTTTTCAGTGCGTTGAAGCAGCAAACGGACAATATCTTCCTGCCGATGGCCGATCTCTT
TGCTGCAAGACCACCACTCTGTACTCGTTTGCCTCGGTTTTTGGAGAGGCTAAAATAAGCCCTCGGCTAG
TGCCAAATCCCCCTCTTTCAGCGATCGAATATGTGCGTCGGTATTTTTTGTTCCTCTTATTTTTTGTCTT
AGACATCAACGCCGCCGCCGTAAAACAGAAGACATGTTTCCGTACTTCCAGGTCACTTTGAACGTTCACA
CATCCGCCAAAGAGCACTCACCGGAAATTAGAACTGGAGATCATTTTGTGCTGACACCATACAAACTCTA
CGAGCCGGCATATTTGAAAAAAATCAAACTGTTCACAGACTTTGGTCATGGCTCATTTGTGCATGTTATA
CTTTTTGGTAAATCTATTGAACATGTTCGGAGTGTTCATGCGAGCGTAACTAAGTTTTGAGAAAAAAAGA
ATGAGAGAATAACTAGGGCTTTTGTCTTTTTTTGTGAATATCTGGTTATGTTTGAAGATCCAATGTCAAC
AACTGAAACAATGCAACTTTATTATGACCGACCAACATCCAATGGGAAAACTATCAATTTAGATGAGCCA
ATTCCAGACGGAGGTTTCAATAATTAAAAAAAAATTAAGAATAATCAAATAACATGCGCTTTTCAGGATT
CATTTCTAAGAAAATATTCAATGCGGCTCCAATTACACAAATAGAAAACCCATCACGTCCGGGTCCAATA
AAAGAATGTGAGAACTTTCTTCTTGAAAAATGAACATATTGAATTGCACCAAACGCAAACAAGAAACTCT
AAATTTCAGATCGAAAATTGTGGATTGTGCTCATTTTCAAGACCACAAGCCCGTTTGGTCGAGTTTATAT
TCTTTCCACCAAGGATTTGCACAGCAAGTATAGATCAGTCACCGATTTTTTGAAATCCGACACAGGAAAC
ATGCTAGGAACTCCTGTGGCTGGAACTTATTTTTATGTGAGTTTTGTTTTGAACCCTCAACTATAAAATT
GTCGGCCCGTTTTGTTTTCAGCTCACCACCGACTGATTTTCATTTCAAAATTAATGCAGATTTCTACGTG
TTCTTTTTCAAATAAATTTATATATTTTTTGTTCTCTCACAAAATAAATAATTTCGAGAGTTAAGTGATC
ATTCTCAGACATATTCTATAATTGTCCGTCAGGAAACAGATAGAGGAACCTTTGATAAATAAATTATAAA
AGGCCGACAGGGAAATGCTTCTCCCTCGACTCTGTTAGAAGCGAAGAGGCAATTTTTAAAAATTTCCCAT
TTTTATGCGTTTTTCTGATTTCCAAAGTCACGCATCATTTACCAACCGCAACGATTCATAAGGACGTAAT
TTTGATTTTCTGGACGATTTTTATATAGTTTTGATGTGAAATTCGCTTTATTTGTCTGAAAGTGGA
Features (pLannotate 1.2.2; 12 found; start..end, strand, type, name):
   1287..1304    -  misc_feature   MCS (fragment): pUC18/19 multiple cloning site
   1401..1417    +  protein_bind   attB1 (fragment): mutant version of attB; recombination site for the Gateway® BP reaction BP Clonase™
   1420..2061    +  CDS            GFP(1-10): fragment of superfolder GFP consisting of the first 10 β-strands associates with GFP11, the 11th β-strand, to reconstitute fluorescent GFP (Cabantous et al., 2005; Kamiyama et al., 2016)
   2066..2086    -  protein_bind   attB2: mutant version of attB; core recombination site for the Gateway® BP reaction BP Clonase™
   2606..2758    +  CDS            aex-5 (fragment): AEX5_CAEEL - Also known as kpc-3 From Caenorhabditis elegans.
   2857..2877    -  protein_bind   attB3: mutant version of attB; core recombination site for the Gateway® BP reaction BP Clonase™
   2881..3038    +  CDS            lacZα (fragment): LacZα fragment of β-galactosidase; lacZ fragment
   3044..3143    -  misc_feature   bom (fragment): basis of mobility region from pBR322
   3245..3280    -  CDS            rop (fragment): Rop protein, which maintains plasmids at low copy number; rop
   3375..3479    +  promoter       AmpR promoter: bla
   3480..4340    +  CDS            AmpR: β-lactamase; bla; confers resistance to ampicillin, carbenicillin, and related antibiotics
   4511..5099    +  rep_origin     ori: high-copy-number ColE1/pMB1/pBR322/pUC origin of replication
