[The description below was written by a language model from this plasmid's Addgene catalogue record and pLannotate feature annotations shown in this document.]
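Description:
pSH88 is a 7.2 kb *Caenorhabditis elegans* expression plasmid that drives the large, non-fluorescent fragment of split superfolder GFP, GFP(1-10), from the acr-2 promoter (Pacr-2::gfp1-10). It is propagated in *E. coli* through a high-copy ColE1/pUC-type origin and selected with ampicillin via the β-lactamase gene and its own promoter. Remnants of pUC/pBR322-derived sequence (fragments of the multiple cloning site, lacZα, bom and rop) are also detected. The catalogue lists copy number as unknown.

The 642 bp synthetic GFP(1-10) coding sequence was inserted by ligation-independent cloning into a backbone that already carried the acr-2 promoter. It is flanked by an attB1 fragment and an attB2 site, with an attB3 site further downstream, which suggests the backbone descends from a multisite Gateway assembly. The promoter itself is not annotated in the feature table, although the unannotated stretches of the plasmid leave room for it. The segment between attB2 and attB3 contains a short match to *C. elegans* aex-5 and may form part of a downstream 3′ region, but no 3′ UTR or terminator is named in the record.

GFP(1-10) comprises the first ten β-strands of superfolder GFP and becomes fluorescent only when it associates with the eleventh strand, GFP11. In the NATF (Native And Tissue-Specific Fluorescence) strategy for which the plasmid was deposited, a native protein carries GFP11. GFP(1-10) is supplied from a tissue-specific transgene such as this one, so reconstituted fluorescence from the endogenous protein appears only in cells where the acr-2 promoter is active.
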