Addgene plasmid #127703: pSH88
Purpose: Pacr-2::gfp1-10
Depositing lab: David M. Miller. Depositing organization: Vanderbilt University. Publication: NATF (Native And Tissue-Specific Fluorescence): A Strategy for Bright, Tissue-Specific GFP Labeling of Native Proteins in Caenorhabditis elegans. He S, Cuentas-Condori A, Miller DM. Genetics. 2019 Apr 5. pii: genetics.119.302063. doi: 10.1534/genetics.119.302063. PubMed 30952669.
Backbone
  Vector backbone: Pacr-2
  Backbone size w/o insert (bp): 6564
  Total vector size (bp): 7206
  Vector type: Worm Expression
Growth in bacteria
  Bacterial resistance: Ampicillin, 100 μg/mL
  Growth temperature: 37°C
  Growth strain: DH5alpha
  Copy number: Unknown
Gene/Insert
  Gene/Insert name: GFP1-10
  Species: Synthetic
  Insert size (bp): 642
  Promoter: acr-2
  Cloning method: Ligation Independent Cloning
  Sequencing primers: 5′ AGCTTGCATGCCGAGGTCGACATTCTTGGAA; 3′ cctgcttttttgtacCTACCGGTACCGTCGACG
Terms and licenses: Academic/Nonprofit Terms; Industry Terms: Not Available to Industry
How to cite: pSH88 was a gift from David M. Miller (Addgene plasmid # 127703 ; http://n2t.net/addgene:127703 ; RRID:Addgene_127703)
